>Addgene plasmid #147608 | pAc5.1B-lambdaN-HA-Dm4E-T_1-738_T | depositor full sequence | sequence record 290055 | Full Sequence
CTTCAAGGAATTAATTCTATATTCTAAAAACACAAATGATACTTCTAAAAAAAATCATGAATGGCATCAA
CTCTGAATCAAATCTTTGCAGATGCACCTACTTCTCATTTCCACTGTCACATCATTTTTCCAGATCTCGC
TGCCTGTTATGTGGCCCACAAACCAAGACACGTTTTATGGCCATTAAAGCTGGCTGATCGTCGCCAAACA
CCAAATACATATCAATATGTACATTCGAGAAAGAAGCGATCAAAGAAGCGTCTTCGGGCGAGTAGGAGAA
TGCGGAGGAGAAGGAGAACGAGCTGATCTAGTATCTCTCCACAATCCAATGCCAACTGACCAACTGGCCA
TATTCGGAGCAATTTGAAGCCAATTTCCATCGCCTGGCGATCGCTCCATTCTTGGCTATATGTTTTTCAC
CGTTCCCGGGGCCATTTTCAAAGACTCGTCGGTAAGATAAGATTGTGTCACTCGCTGTCTCTCTTCATTT
GTCGAAGAATGCTGAGGAATTTCGCGATGACGTCGGCGAGTATTTTGAAGAATGAGAATAATTTGTATTT
ATACGAAAATCAGTTAGTGGAATTTTCTACAAAAACATGTTATCTATAGATAATTTTGTTGCAAAATATG
TTGACTATGACAAAGATTGTATGTATATACCTTTAATGTATTCTCATTTTCTTATGTATTTATAATGGCA
ATGATGATACTGATGATATTTTAAGATGATGCCAGACCACAGGCTGATTTCTGCGTCTTTTGCCGAACGC
AGTGCATGTGCGGTTGTTGTTTTTTGGAATAGTTTCAATTTTCGGACTGTCCGCTTTGATTTCAGTTTCT
TGGCTTATTCAAAAAGCAAAGTAAAGCCAAAAAAGCGAGATGGCAATACCAAATGCGGCAAAACGGTAGT
GGAAGGAAAGGGGTGCGGGGCAGCGGAAGGAAGGGTGGGGCGGGGCGTGGCGGGGTCTGTGGCTGGGCGC
GACGTCACCGACGTTGGAGCCACTCCTTTGACCATGTGTGCGTGTGTGTATTATTCGTGTCTCGCCACTC
GCCGGTTGTTTTTTTCTTTTTATCTCGCTCTCTCTAGCGCCATCTCGTACGCATGCTCAACGCACCGCAT
GTTGCCGTGTCCTTTATGCGTCATTTTGGCTCGAAATAGGCAATTATTTAAACAAAGATTAGTCAACGAA
AACGCTAAAATAAATAAGTCTACAATATGGTTACTTATTGCCATGTGTGTGCAGCCAACGATAGCAACAA
AAGCAACAACACAGTGGCTTTCCCTCTTTCACTTTTTGTTTGCAAGCGCGTGCGAGCAAGACGGCACGAC
CGGCAAACGCAATTACGCTGACAAAGAGCAGACGAAGTTTTGGCCGAAAAACATCAAGGCGCCTGATACG
AATGCATTTGCAATAACAATTGCGATATTTAATATTGTTTATGAAGCTGTTTGACTTCAAAACACACAAA
AAAAAAAATAAAACAAATTATTTGAAAGAGAATTAGGAATCGGACAGCTTATCGTTACGGGCTAACAGCA
CACCGAGACGAAATAGCTTACCTGACGTCACAGCCTCTGGAAGAACTGCCGCCAAGCAGAGAGAGAGAGA
AAAAGAGGGAGAGCAGCTTAGACCGCATGTGCTTGTGTGTGAGGCGTCTCTCTCTTCGTCTCCTGTTTGC
GCAAACGCATAGACTGCACTGAGAAAATCGATTACCTATTTTTTATGAATGAATATTTGCACTATTACTA
TTCAAAACTATTAAGATAGCAATCACATTCAATAGCCAAATACTATACCACCTGAGCGATGCAACGAAAT
GATCAATTTGAGCAAAAATGCTGCATATTTAGGACGGCATCATTATAGAAATGCTTCTTGCTGTGTACTT
TTCTCTCGTCTGGCAGCTGTTTCGCCGTTATTGTTAAAACCGGCTTAAGTTAGGTGTGTTTTCTACGACT
AGTGATGCCCCTACTAGAAGATGTGTGTTGCACAAATGTCCCTGAATAACCAATTTGAAGTGCAGATAGC
AGTAAACGTAAGCTAATATGAATATTATTTAACTGTAATGTTTTAATATCGCTGGACATTACTAATAAAC
CCACTATAAACACATGTACATATGTATGTTTTGGCATACAATGAGTAGTTGGGGAAAAAATGTGTAAAAG
CACCGTGACCATCACAGCATAAAGATAACCAGCTGAAGTATCGAATATGAGTAACCCCCAAATTGAATCA
CATGCCGCAACTGATAGGACCCATGGAAGTACACTCTTCATGGCGATATACAAGACACACACAAGCACGA
ACACCCAGTTGCGGAGGAAATTCTCCGTAAATGAAAACCCAATCGGCGAACAATTCATACCCATATATGG
TAAAAGTTTTGAACGCGACTTGAGAGCGGAGAGCATTGCGGCTGATAAGGTTTTAGCGCTAAGCGGGCTT
TATAAAACGGGCTGCGGGACCAGTTTTCATATCACTACCGTTTGAGTTCTTGTGCTGTGTGGATACTCCT
CCCGACACAAAGCCGCTCCATCAGCCAGCAGTCGTCTAATCCAGAGACCCCGGATCGGGGTACCAACATG
GACGCACAAACACGACGACGTGAGCGTCGCGCTGAGAAACAAGCTCAATGGAAAGCTGCAAACGGTGGAT
CTCCTCCACATATGGCTTACCCATACGATGTTCCAGATTACGCTCCTCCAAGCTTGAATTCTATGGATAC
ATCAAAGATTAGTGCCAGGTACTCGAAAGTAGACCTGTTAGCTCTAAGATATGAAGGTAAAAGTCGACAG
CGCCCGCAATGTTCAACACGACTTGAATTGCAGACGCTAGGTTTTTGGAAAATTAATCTGAACACAGCTG
CGTTAACCGTGTCCAGCGCCTATTCTAATCAAAACAAGAATCGACTTTCTCCAGAAGCAGATAACTCGAG
CTTAATTTGTTCCAATAGTAGCTCAATAAGTTCACGTCGCGCTATGAGAAATCGAGAACGGGCAAACAAC
TATTACCAGCGCTTCGTACCTACCGATTCTCTTCTAATAAGTGGGGAGGATAAAGATAAGGATGCGCTTT
CTCATGGACAGCCCTATAAGTCGAATATCATCGATCACCGTAGCATATCATCTTCACATTTAATGCCGGC
ATTTGCAAAGAGGCGTTTTGTCATATCGAAAGGCAGCAACAGCGAGGAAAGCAACGAGGGGATAAACACT
TGTGCAAGCAAGGGCAAGGCAGCCAGTTCGCCTAGCCGTAAGGGTAGCGAGTTGGATACTGCTGAGACAT
GTTTGAATTTTGTTCAGCCGGATCACGACCAATGCATGTCATCTTCACCTACATTTTCAACATCCCGCCA
AGAAAGGCGGATTGGTAGCGGTCGGCTGTTGCCAAGAAGTGATAATTGGGATTACAAAAACGAAAAGACC
GTAGAAGCCAGCATTGAGAATGAAAAGGAAACATCTCCAAATGGATCTGGAAGTACAAGCAGTCTTAATC
AGCACAATCAAAGCCAACATCGTTCTCGAACATTCAGTGGAAGGTTAGTTGAACGTGTTCCCGAAGTCAC
AGATCGTCGTTTTCAATATGACTCCAAAAAGTCTTTTGATCGTCAGGGAATTAATAATCGACGCATTTCT
GGTAAGGAGCCTTTCAGTACTCAAAGCCGAAGCAAGCGTGGCAATTCCTATCTCATTCACGAAGAACCTG
AATGGTTCAGTGCAGGACCTAAATCACAGCTAGAAACTATTGATCTACACGGGTTTGAAGACCTGGAAAA
AAACGAAGAGCGATCCGTAACTGAAGATAAAAATAATCAAATTCAACAACTTGATAAAAATTTAGACGCG
CAAGCAAGCAAAGATGAAGCTTCGATGAGAAACAGCAATGATAGTTTAAATTTCCGCGAAGTCATTCCAA
GTGATGAAAAGAAGCACACTGACGAAAATGTAGTGACTTCTATTCAAAACTCAACAGATCTCGGCCATCC
CAATAAAAACAAACCAATTCAGATGCAGCCCAGTCAGAATCCTGAAAGTGAATTTAATTTTGATGCCTTT
CTTAATATGCATCCCTTGGATAATTCCGTTTTGAGTAATGATGAAACTGGAAAAAGTGACTCAAAAGGAA
CATCCCGTTTTAGCCGATGGTTTCGACAAAAAGAAGCTGCAAATAATAATGAGTTTCCAGGGTTTCGGGA
ATCGCATGCTCAAGAAAAACGTGGTATTCCAAGTGTTAAGGATCTGGAAGCTCAAATGATAAAAGTGGAT
ATGAGGACTGATTTAATAAATCCAATAGCAGGGTCATTATGTCAGACAGTGCAAATGGAAAAACCTATTG
CTAGAGACACTGAGGCATTCAAAAAACTTTTGCAACAGTTGGGTTCTCAAGCCAGGCAGCATCATCCATG
CAACGACGATTGTCGTACAATAAACCTCTCAAATATAGCAAATCATGTACACCTTGAGTCAAAATTACAT
CAAAAAATAAATGATGGTCATTTGCAGCAACCAGAGTTAAGTGTTAACGTGCCAACCATGCCAACTAGTA
GTCATGTATTTTTGCAAAAGCGTTTGGAAATCCAACATTTAATTCAAAGACTTCATTGTGGAGACGTTTC
ACATGATTTTTTGGAAAAAGAATTGGATAATCCCAGCACCCCAGCAGCCACAAAGGATGTCATTGCCACA
GTGTTGAATGAATATTCTCATTCTAAAAGAAATCCGGTGGTCACAGGCGATCCCAATATTTTTACCCAAC
AATCGTTTCTTCAGCCTCAATCAGTCCATCAGCACTACTCTCAAGAATTGCATTCGCAAAATACTGCTAA
CCATACGATTAATCAGCTAATTTCCCACGGTAACTCTCCAACTCCGTTGGCATTTACTCCTACTTCAGTT
TTAAGAAAAATGACAGCCGATAAGGATACGCAATCATAAGGCGGCCGCTCGAGTCTAGAGGGCCCGCGGT
TCGAAGGTAAGCCTATCCCTAACCCTCTCCTCGGTCTCGATTCTACGCGTACCGGTCATCATCACCATCA
CCATTGAGTTTAAACCCGCTGATCAGCCTCGACTGTGCCTTCTAAGGCCTGAGCTCGCTGATCAGCCTCG
ATCGAGGATCCAGACATGATAAGATACATTGATGAGTTTGGACAAACCACAACTAGAATGCAGTGAAAAA
AATGCTTTATTTGTGAAATTTGTGATGCTATTGCTTTATTTGTAACCATTATAAGCTGCAATAAACAAGT
TAACAACAACAATTGCATTCATTTTATGTTTCAGGTTCAGGGGGAGGTGTGGGAGGTTTTTTAAAGCAAG
TAAAACCTCTACAAATGTGGTATGGCTGATTATGATCAGTCGACCGATGCCCTTGAGAGCCTTCAACCCA
GTCAGCTCCTTCCGGTGGGCGCGGGGCATGACTATCGTCGCCGCACTTATGACTGTCTTCTTTATCATGC
AACTCGTAGGACAGGTGCCGGCAGCGCTCTGGGTCATTTTCGGCGAGGACCGCTTTCGCTGGAGCGCGAC
GATGATCGGCCTGTCGCTTGCGGTATTCGGAATCTTGCACGCCCTCGCTCAAGCCTTCGTCACTGGTCCC
GCCACCAAACGTTTCGGCGAGAAGCAGGCCATTATCGCCGGCATGGCGGCCGACGCGCTGGGCTACGTCT
TGCTGGCGTTCGCGACGCGAGGCTGGATGGCCTTCCCCATTATGATTCTTCTCGCTTCCGGCGGCATCGG
GATGCCCGCGTTGCAGGCCATGCTGTCCAGGCAGGTAGATGACGACCATCAGGGACAGCTTCAAGGATCG
CTCGCGGCTCTTACCAGCCAGCAAAAGGCCAGGAACCGTAAAAAGGCCGCGTTGCTGGCGTTTTTCCATA
GGCTCCGCCCCCCTGACGAGCATCACAAAAATCGACGCTCAAGTCAGAGGTGGCGAAACCCGACAGGACT
ATAAAGATACCAGGCGTTTCCCCCTGGAAGCTCCCTCGTGCGCTCTCCTGTTCCGACCCTGCCGCTTACC
GGATACCTGTCCGCCTTTCTCCCTTCGGGAAGCGTGGCGCTTTCTCAATGCTCACGCTGTAGGTATCTCA
GTTCGGTGTAGGTCGTTCGCTCCAAGCTGGGCTGTGTGCACGAACCCCCCGTTCAGCCCGACCGCTGCGC
CTTATCCGGTAACTATCGTCTTGAGTCCAACCCGGTAAGACACGACTTATCGCCACTGGCAGCAGCCACT
GGTAACAGGATTAGCAGAGCGAGGTATGTAGGCGGTGCTACAGAGTTCTTGAAGTGGTGGCCTAACTACG
GCTACACTAGAAGGACAGTATTTGGTATCTGCGCTCTGCTGAAGCCAGTTACCTTCGGAAAAAGAGTTGG
TAGCTCTTGATCCGGCAAACAAACCACCGCTGGTAGCGGTGGTTTTTTTGTTTGCAAGCAGCAGATTACG
CGCAGAAAAAAAGGATCTCAAGAAGATCCTTTGATCTTTTCTACGGGGTCTGACGCTCAGTGGAACGAAA
ACTCACGTTAAGGGATTTTGGTCATGAGATTATCAAAAAGGATCTTCACCTAGATCCTTTTAAATTAAAA
ATGAAGTTTTAAATCAATCTAAAGTATATATGAGTAAACTTGGTCTGACAGTTACCAATGCTTAATCAGT
GAGGCACCTATCTCAGCGATCTGTCTATTTCGTTCATCCATAGTTGCCTGACTCCCCGTCGTGTAGATAA
CTACGATACGGGAGGGCTTACCATCTGGCCCCAGTGCTGCAATGATACCGCGAGACCCACGCTCACCGGC
TCCAGATTTATCAGCAATAAACCAGCCAGCCGGAAGGGCCGAGCGCAGAAGTGGTCCTGCAACTTTATCC
GCCTCCATCCAGTCTATTAATTGTTGCCGGGAAGCTAGAGTAAGTAGTTCGCCAGTTAATAGTTTGCGCA
ACGTTGTTGCCATTGCTGCAGGCATCGTGGTGTCACGCTCGTCGTTTGGTATGGCTTCATTCAGCTCCGG
TTCCCAACGATCAAGGCGAGTTACATGATCCCCCATGTTGTGCAAAAAAGCGGTTAGCTCCTTCGGTCCT
CCGATCGTTGTCAGAAGTAAGTTGGCCGCAGTGTTATCACTCATGGTTATGGCAGCACTGCATAATTCTC
TTACTGTCATGCCATCCGTAAGATGCTTTTCTGTGACTGGTGAGTACTCAACCAAGTCATTCTGAGAATA
GTGTATGCGGCGACCGAGTTGCTCTTGCCCGGCGTCAACACGGGATAATACCGCGCCACATAGCAGAACT
TTAAAAGTGCTCATCATTGGAAAACGTTCTTCGGGGCGAAAACTCTCAAGGATCTTACCGCTGTTGAGAT
CCAGTTCGATGTAACCCACTCGTGCACCCAACTGATCTTCAGCATCTTTTACTTTCACCAGCGTTTCTGG
GTGAGCAAAAACAGGAAGGCAAAATGCCGCAAAAAAGGGAATAAGGGCGACACGGAAATGTTGAATACTC
ATACTCTTCCTTTTTCAATATTATTGAAGCATTTATCAGGGTTATTGTCTCATGAGCGGATACATATTTG
AATGTATTTAGAAAAATAAACAAATAGGGGTTCCGCGCACATTTCCCCGAAAAGTGCCACCTGACGTCTA
AGAAACCATTATTATCATGACATTAACCTATAAAAATAGGCGTATCACGAGGCCCTTTCGT
Features (pLannotate 1.2.2; 10 found; start..end, strand, type, name):
     56..2568    +  promoter       Ac5 promoter: Drosophila melanogaster actin 5C promoter
   2678..2704    +  CDS            3xHA (fragment): three tandem HA epitope tags
   2723..4936    +  CDS            4E-T (fragment): 4ET_DROME - Experimental evidence at protein level: Swiss-Prot protein existence level 1. eIF4E1-binding protein that regulates translation and stability of mRNAs in processing bodies (P-bodies) (By similarity). Probably plays a role in P-bodies to coordinate the storage of translationally inactive mRNAs in the cytoplasm and prevent their degradation (By similarity). Acts as a binding platform for multiple RNA-binding proteins. Required for the formation of P-bodies (By similarity). From Drosophila melanogaster (Fruit fly).
   4976..5017    +  CDS            V5 tag: epitope tag from simian virus 5
   5117..5251    -  polyA_signal   SV40 poly(A) signal: SV40 polyadenylation signal
   5274..5358    -  CDS            large T antigen (fragment): large T antigen from SV40 (simian virus 40)
   5359..5829    +  CDS            TcR (fragment): tetracycline efflux protein; tet; confers resistance to tetracycline
   5873..6461    -  rep_origin     ori: high-copy-number ColE1/pMB1/pBR322/pUC origin of replication
   6632..7492    -  CDS            AmpR: β-lactamase; bla; confers resistance to ampicillin, carbenicillin, and related antibiotics
   7493..7597    -  promoter       AmpR promoter: bla
