[The description below was written by a language model from this plasmid's Addgene catalogue record and pLannotate feature annotations shown in this document.]
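Description:
pAc5.1B-lambdaN-HA-Dm4E-T_1-738_T is an insect expression plasmid for producing a fragment of the Drosophila melanogaster eIF4E-binding protein 4E-T (CG32016) in fly cells. The catalogue lists the backbone as unknown, although the name points to a pAc5.1B-type vector, and the annotated features fit that: a Drosophila actin 5C (Ac5) promoter provides strong constitutive transcription upstream of the coding region, and an SV40 polyadenylation signal lies downstream. In bacteria the plasmid is maintained through a ColE1/pUC-type origin and selected with ampicillin via the β-lactamase gene and its own promoter. The repository records it as low copy even though the origin is annotated as a high-copy type. Short fragments of SV40 large T antigen and of a tetracycline resistance gene are also detected; these appear to be non-functional backbone remnants.

The insert encodes residues 1–738 of Dm4E-T, taken from isoform C, with one L127S variation that the depositor notes is supported by EST data. An HA epitope is annotated immediately upstream of the 4E-T sequence (detected as a partial match to a 3xHA element). The name also indicates an N-terminal lambdaN peptide, which the feature table does not annotate separately. LambdaN binds BoxB RNA hairpins, so such fusions are generally used to tether a protein to a BoxB-containing reporter mRNA and measure its effect on translation or mRNA stability. A vector-derived V5 tag lies downstream of the insert, but the record does not show whether it is in frame and translated. The associated study concerns how 4E-binding proteins engage eIF4E to repress translation, consistent with use of this construct in tethering and HA-based detection or interaction assays in Drosophila cultured cells.
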