Addgene plasmid #147608: pAc5.1B-lambdaN-HA-Dm4E-T_1-738_T
Purpose: Insect Expression of Dm4E-T_1-738
Depositing lab: Elisa Izaurralde. Depositing organization: Max Planck Institute for Developmental Biology. Publication: 4E-BPs require non-canonical 4E-binding motifs and a lateral surface of eIF4E to repress translation. Igreja C, Peter D, Weiler C, Izaurralde E. Nat Commun. 2014 Sep 2;5:4790. doi: 10.1038/ncomms5790. PubMed 25179781.
Backbone
  Vector backbone: Unknown
  Vector type: Insect Expression
Growth in bacteria
  Bacterial resistance: Ampicillin, 100 μg/mL
  Growth temperature: 37°C
  Growth strain: DH5alpha
  Copy number: Low Copy
Gene/Insert
  Gene/Insert name: Dm4E-T_1-738
  Species: D. melanogaster (fly)
  Entrez Gene: 4E-T (a.k.a. Dmel_CG32016, CG11097, CG11232, CG32016, Dm4E-T, Dmel\CG32016)
  Cloning method: Unknown
Terms and licenses: Academic/Nonprofit Terms; Industry Terms: Not Available to Industry
Depositor comments: ORF extracted from CG32016 isoform C. NCBI:NM_166798.1, one variation L127S annotated as EST Plasmids from this collection were made available to the research community and donated after the lab closed. Please note that the sequence provided by the depositing laboratory may be theoretical/predicted or based on Sanger sequencing results. There may be discrepancies between sequencing results obtained by Addgene and the depositor sequence. If an Addgene verified sequence is not available, please contact before placing your order to request that our lab fully sequence the plasmid.
How to cite: pAc5.1B-lambdaN-HA-Dm4E-T_1-738_T was a gift from Elisa Izaurralde (Addgene plasmid # 147608 ; http://n2t.net/addgene:147608 ; RRID:Addgene_147608)
